>Addgene plasmid #76997 | RIPK3 gRNA (BRDN0001145972) | addgene full sequence | sequence record 186914 | Addgene Assembled Sequence
CCCGGGTGCAAAGATGGATAAAGTTTTAAACAGAGAGGAATCTTTGCAGCTAATGGACCTTCTAGGTCTT
GAAAGGAGTGGGAATTGGCTCCGGTGCCCGTCAGTGGGCAGAGCGCACATCGCCCACAGTCCCCGAGAAG
TTGGGGGGAGGGGTCGGCAATTGATCCGGTGCCTAGAGAAGGTGGCGCGGGGTAAACTGGGAAAGTGATG
TCGTGTACTGGCTCCGCCTTTTTCCCGAGGGTGGGGGAGAACCGTATATAAGTGCAGTAGTCGCCGTGAA
CGTTCTTTTTCGCAACGGGTTTGCCGCCAGAACACAGGTAAGTGCCGTGTGTGGTTCCCGCGGGCCTGGC
CTCTTTACGGGTTATGGCCCTTGCGTGCCTTGAATTACTTCCACCTGGCTGCAGTACGTGATTCTTGATC
CCGAGCTTCGGGTTGGAAGTGGGTGGGAGAGTTCGAGGCCTTGCGCTTAAGGAGCCCCTTCGCCTCGTGC
TTGAGTTGAGGCCTGGCCTGGGCGCTGGGGCCGCCGCGTGCGAATCTGGTGGCACCTTCGCGCCTGTCTC
GCTGCTTTCGATAAGTCTCTAGCCATTTAAAATTTTTGATGACCTGCTGCGACGCTTTTTTTCTGGCAAG
ATAGTCTTGTAAATGCGGGCCAAGATCTGCACACTGGTATTTCGGTTTTTGGGGCCGCGGGCGGCGACGG
GGCCCGTGCGTCCCAGCGCACATGTTCGGCGAGGCGGGGCCTGCGAGCGCGGCCACCGAGAATCGGACGG
GGGTAGTCTCAAGCTGGCCGGCCTGCTCTGGTGCCTGGCCTCGCGCCGCCGTGTATCGCCCCGCCCTGGG
CGGCAAGGCTGGCCCGGTCGGCACCAGTTGCGTGAGCGGAAAGATGGCCGCTTCCCGGCCCTGCTGCAGG
GAGCTCAAAATGGAGGACGCGGCGCTCGGGAGAGCGGGCGGGTGAGTCACCCACACAAAGGAAAAGGGCC
TTTCCGTCCTCAGCCGTCGCTTCATGTGACTCCACGGAGTACCGGGCGCCGTCCAGGCACCTCGATTAGT
TCTCGAGCTTTTGGAGTACGTCGTCTTTAGGTTGGGGGGAGGGGTTTTATGCGATGGAGTTTCCCCACAC
TGAGTGGGTGGAGACTGAAGTTAGGCCAGCTTGGCACTTGATGTAATTCTCCTTGGAATTTGCCCTTTTT
GAGTTTGGATCTTGGTTCATTCTCAAGCCTCAGACAGTGGTTCAAAGTTTTTTTCTTCCATTTCAGGTGT
CGTGACGTACGGCCACCATGACCGAGTACAAGCCCACGGTGCGCCTCGCCACCCGCGACGACGTCCCCAG
GGCCGTACGCACCCTCGCCGCCGCGTTCGCCGACTACCCCGCCACGCGCCACACCGTCGATCCGGACCGC
CACATCGAGCGGGTCACCGAGCTGCAAGAACTCTTCCTCACGCGCGTCGGGCTCGACATCGGCAAGGTGT
GGGTCGCGGACGACGGCGCCGCCGTGGCGGTCTGGACCACGCCGGAGAGCGTCGAAGCGGGGGCGGTGTT
CGCCGAGATCGGCCCGCGCATGGCCGAGTTGAGCGGTTCCCGGCTGGCCGCGCAGCAACAGATGGAAGGC
CTCCTGGCGCCGCACCGGCCCAAGGAGCCCGCGTGGTTCCTGGCCACCGTCGGAGTCTCGCCCGACCACC
AGGGCAAGGGTCTGGGCAGCGCCGTCGTGCTCCCCGGAGTGGAGGCGGCCGAGCGCGCCGGGGTGCCCGC
CTTCCTGGAGACCTCCGCGCCCCGCAACCTCCCCTTCTACGAGCGGCTCGGCTTCACCGTCACCGCCGAC
GTCGAGGTGCCCGAAGGACCGCGCACCTGGTGCATGACCCGCAAGCCCGGTGCCTGAACGCGTTAAGTCG
ACAATCAACCTCTGGATTACAAAATTTGTGAAAGATTGACTGGTATTCTTAACTATGTTGCTCCTTTTAC
GCTATGTGGATACGCTGCTTTAATGCCTTTGTATCATGCTATTGCTTCCCGTATGGCTTTCATTTTCTCC
TCCTTGTATAAATCCTGGTTGCTGTCTCTTTATGAGGAGTTGTGGCCCGTTGTCAGGCAACGTGGCGTGG
TGTGCACTGTGTTTGCTGACGCAACCCCCACTGGTTGGGGCATTGCCACCACCTGTCAGCTCCTTTCCGG
GACTTTCGCTTTCCCCCTCCCTATTGCCACGGCGGAACTCATCGCCGCCTGCCTTGCCCGCTGCTGGACA
GGGGCTCGGCTGTTGGGCACTGACAATTCCGTGGTGTTGTCGGGGAAATCATCGTCCTTTCCTTGGCTGC
TCGCCTGTGTTGCCACCTGGATTCTGCGCGGGACGTCCTTCTGCTACGTCCCTTCGGCCCTCAATCCAGC
GGACCTTCCTTCCCGCGGCCTGCTGCCGGCTCTGCGGCCTCTTCCGCGTCTTCGCCTTCGCCCTCAGACG
AGTCGGATCTCCCTTTGGGCCGCCTCCCCGCGTCGACTTTAAGACCAATGACTTACAAGGCAGCTGTAGA
TCTTAGCCACTTTTTAAAAGAAAAGGGGGGACTGGAAGGGCTAATTCACTCCCAACGAAGACAAGATCTG
CTTTTTGCTTGTACTGGGTCTCTCTGGTTAGACCAGATCTGAGCCTGGGAGCTCTCTGGCTAACTAGGGA
ACCCACTGCTTAAGCCTCAATAAAGCTTGCCTTGAGTGCTTCAAGTAGTGTGTGCCCGTCTGTTGTGTGA
CTCTGGTAACTAGAGATCCCTCAGACCCTTTTAGTCAGTGTGGAAAATCTCTAGCAGTACGTATAGTAGT
TCATGTCATCTTATTATTCAGTATTTATAACTTGCAAAGAAATGAATATCAGAGAGTGAGAGGAACTTGT
TTATTGCAGCTTATAATGGTTACAAATAAAGCAATAGCATCACAAATTTCACAAATAAAGCATTTTTTTC
ACTGCATTCTAGTTGTGGTTTGTCCAAACTCATCAATGTATCTTATCATGTCTGGCTCTAGCTATCCCGC
CCCTAACTCCGCCCATCCCGCCCCTAACTCCGCCCAGTTCCGCCCATTCTCCGCCCCATGGCTGACTAAT
TTTTTTTATTTATGCAGAGGCCGAGGCCGCCTCGGCCTCTGAGCTATTCCAGAAGTAGTGAGGAGGCTTT
TTTGGAGGCCTAGGGACGTACCCAATTCGCCCTATAGTGAGTCGTATTACGCGCGCTCACTGGCCGTCGT
TTTACAACGTCGTGACTGGGAAAACCCTGGCGTTACCCAACTTAATCGCCTTGCAGCACATCCCCCTTTC
GCCAGCTGGCGTAATAGCGAAGAGGCCCGCACCGATCGCCCTTCCCAACAGTTGCGCAGCCTGAATGGCG
AATGGG
[124 nt withheld, positions 3367-3490]
C
[91 nt withheld, positions 3492-3582]
A
[49 nt withheld, positions 3584-3632]
CCTTTGACGTTGGAGTCCACGTTCTTT
[37 nt withheld, positions 3660-3696]
ACCCTATCTCGGTCTATTCTTTTGATTTATAAGGGATTTTGCCGATTTCGGCCTATTGGTTAAAAAATGA
GCTGATTTAACAAAAATTTAACGCGAATTTTAACAAAATATTAACGCTTACAATTTAGGTGGCACTTTTC
GGGGAAATGTGCGCGGAACCCCTATTTGTTTATTTTTCTAAATACATTCAAATATGTATCCGCTCATGAG
ACAATAACCCTGATAAATGCTTCAATAATATTGAAAAAGGAAGAGTATGAGTATTCAACATTTCCGTGTC
GCCCTTATTCCCTTTTTTGCGGCATTTTGCCTTCCTGTTTTTGCTCACCCAGAAACGCTGGTGAAAGTAA
AAGATGCTGAAGATCAGTTGGGTGCACGAGTGGGTTACATCGAACTGGATCTCAACAGCGGTAAGATCCT
TGAGAGTTTTCGCCCCGAAGAACGTTTTCCAATGATGAGCACTTTTAAAGTTCTGCTATGTGGCGCGGTA
TTATCCCGTATTGACGCCGGGCAAGAGCAACTCGGTCGCCGCATACACTATTCTCAGAATGACTTGGTTG
AGTACTCACCAGTCACAGAAAAGCATCTTACGGATGGCATGACAGTAAGAGAATTATGCAGTGCTGCCAT
AACCATGAGTGATAACACTGCGGCCAACTTACTTCTGACAACGATCGGAGGACCGAAGGAGCTAACCGCT
TTTTTGCACAACATGGGGGATCATGTAACTCGCCTTGATCGTTGGGAACCGGAGCTGAATGAAGCCATAC
CAAACGACGAGCGTGACACCACGATGCCTGTAGCAATGGCAACAACGTTGCGCAAACTATTAACTGGCGA
ACTACTTACTCTAGCTTCCCGGCAACAATTAATAGACTGGATGGAGGCGGATAAAGTTGCAGGACCACTT
CTGCGCTCGGCCCTTCCGGCTGGCTGGTTTATTGCTGATAAATCTGGAGCCGGTGAGCGTGGGTCTCGCG
GTATCATTGCAGCACTGGGGCCAGATGGTAAGCCCTCCCGTATCGTAGTTATCTACACGACGGGGAGTCA
GGCAACTATGGATGAACGAAATAGACAGATCGCTGAGATAGGTGCCTCACTGATTAAGCATTGGTAACTG
TCAGACCAAGTTTACTCATATATACTTTAGATTGATTTAAAACTTCATTTTTAATTTAAAAGGATCTAGG
TGAAGATCCTTTTTGATAATCTCATGACCAAAATCCCTTAACGTGAGTTTTCGTTCCACTGAGCGTCAGA
CCCCGTAGAAAAGATCAAAGGATCTTCTTGAGATCCTTTTTTTCTGCGCGTAATCTGCTGCTTGCAAACA
AAAAAACCACCGCTACCAGCGGTGGTTTGTTTGCCGGATCAAGAGCTACCAACTCTTTTTCCGAAGGTAA
CTGGCTTCAGCAGAGCGCAGATACCAAATACTGTTCTTCTAGTGTAGCCGTAGTTAGGCCACCACTTCAA
GAACTCTGTAGCACCGCCTACATACCTCGCTCTGCTAATCCTGTTACCAGTGGCTGCTGCCAGTGGCGAT
AAGTCGTGTCTTACCGGGTTGGACTCAAGACGATAGTTACCGGATAAGGCGCAGCGGTCGGGCTGAACGG
GGGGTTCGTGCACACAGCCCAGCTTGGAGCGAACGACCTACACCGAACTGAGATACCTACAGCGTGAGCT
ATGAGAAAGCGCCACGCTTCCCGAAGGGAGAAAGGCGGACAGGTATCCGGTAAGCGGCAGGGTCGGAACA
GGAGAGCGCACGAGGGAGCTTCCAGGGGGAAACGCCTGGTATCTTTATAGTCCTGTCGGGTTTCGCCACC
TCTGACTTGAGCGTCGATTTTTGTGATGCTCGTCAGGGGGGCGGAGCCTATGGAAAAACGCCAGCAACGC
GGCCTTTTTACGGTTCCTGGCCTTTTGCTGGCCTTTTGCTCACATGTTCTTTCCTGCGTTATCCCCTGAT
TCTGTGGATAACCGTATTACCGCCTTTGAGTGAGCTGATACCGCTCGCCGCAGCCGAACGACCGAGCGCA
GCGAGTCAGTGAGCGAGGAAGCGGAAGAGCGCCCAATACGCAAACCGCCTCTCCCCGCGCGTTGGCCGAT
TCATTAATGCAGCTGGCACGACAGGTTTCCCGACTGGAAAGCGGGCAGTGAGCGCAACGCAATTAATGTG
AGTTAGCTCACTCATTAGGCACCCCAGGCTTTACACTTTATGCTTCCGGCTCGTATGTTGTGTGGAATTG
TGAGCGGATAACAATTTCACACAGGAAACAGCTATGACCATGATTACGCCAAGCGCGCAATTAACCCTCA
CTAAAGGGAACAAAAGCTGGAGCTGCAAGCTTAATGTAGTCTTATGCAATACTCTTGTAGTCTTGCAACA
TGGTAACGATGAGTTAGCAACATGCCTTACAAGGAGAGAAAAAGCACCGTGCATGCCGATTGGTGGAAGT
AAGGTGGTACGATCGTGCCTTATTAGGAAGGCAACAGACGGGTCTGACATGGATTGGACGAACCACTGAA
TTGCCGCATTGCAGAGATATTGTATTTAAGTGCCTAGCTCGATACATAAACGGGTCTCTCTGGTTAGACC
AGATCTGAGCCTGGGAGCTCTCTGGCTAACTAGGGAACCCACTGCTTAAGCCTCAATAAAGCTTGCCTTG
AGTGCTTCAAGTAGTGTGTGCCCGTCTGTTGTGTGACTCTGGTAACTAGAGATCCCTCAGACCCTTTTAG
TCAGTGTGGAAAATCTCTAGCAGTGGCGCCCGAACAGGGACTTGAAAGCGAAAGGGAAACCAGAGGAGCT
CTCTCGACGCAGGACTCGGCTTGCTGAAGCGCGCACGGCAAGAGGCGAGGGGCGGCGACTGGTGAGTACG
CCAAAAATTTTGACTAGCGGAGGCTAGAAGGAGAGAGATGGGTGCGAGAGCGTCAGTATTAAGCGGGGGA
GAATTAGATCGCGATGGGAAAAAATTCGGTTAAGGCCAGGGGGAAAGAAAAAATATAAATTAAAACATAT
AGTATGGGCAAGCAGGGAGCTAGAACGATTCGCAGTTAATCCTGGCCTGTTAGAAACATCAGAAGGCTGT
AGACAAATACTGGGACAGCTACAACCATCCCTTCAGACAGGATCAGAAGAACTTAGATCATTATATAATA
CAGTAGCAACCCTCTATTGTGTGCATCAAAGGATAGAGATAAAAGACACCAAGGAAGCTTTAGACAAGAT
AGAGGAAGAGCAAAACAAAAGTAAGACCACCGCACAGCAAGCGGCCGCTGATCTTCAGACCTGGAGGAGG
AGATATGAGGGACAATTGGAGAAGTGAATTATATAAATATAAAGTAGTAAAAATTGAACCATTAGGAGTA
GCACCCACCAAGGCAAAGAGAAGAGTGGTGCAGAGAGAAAAAAGAGCAGTGGGAATAGGAGCTTTGTTCC
TTGGGTTCTTGGGAGCAGCAGGAAGCACTATGGGCGCAGCGTCAATGACGCTGACGGTACAGGCCAGACA
ATTATTGTCTGGTATAGTGCAGCAGCAGAACAATTTGCTGAGGGCTATTGAGGCGCAACAGCATCTGTTG
CAACTCACAGTCTGGGGCATCAAGCAGCTCCAGGCAAGAATCCTGGCTGTGGAAAGATACCTAAAGGATC
AACAGCTCCTGGGGATTTGGGGTTGCTCTGGAAAACTCATTTGCACCACTGCTGTGCCTTGGAATGCTAG
TTGGAGTAATAAATCTCTGGAACAGATTTGGAATCACACGACCTGGATGGAGTGGGACAGAGAAATTAAC
AATTACACAAGCTTAATACACTCCTTAATTGAAGAATCGCAAAACCAGCAAGAAAAGAATGAACAAGAAT
TATTGGAATTAGATAAATGGGCAAGTTTGTGGAATTGGTTTAACATAACAAATTGGCTGTGGTATATAAA
ATTATTCATAATGATAGTAGGAGGCTTGGTAGGTTTAAGAATAGTTTTTGCTGTACTTTCTATAGTGAAT
AGAGTTAGGCAGGGATATTCACCATTATCGTTTCAGACCCACCTCCCAACCCCGAGGGGACCCAGAGAGG
GCCTATTTCCCATGATTCCTTCATATTTGCATATACGATACAAGGCTGTTAGAGAGATAATTAGAATTAA
TTTGACTGTAAACACAAAGATATTAGTACAAAATACGTGACGTAGAAAGTAATAATTTCTTGGGTAGTTT
GCAGTTTTAAAATTATGTTTTAAAATGGACTATCATATGCTTACCGTAACTTGAAAGTATTTCGATTTCT
TGGCTTTATATATCTTGTGGAAAGGACGAAACACCGCGGGCGCAACATAGGAAGTGGTTTTAGAGCTAGA
AATAGCAAGTTAAAATAAGGCTAGTCCGTTATCAACTTGAAAAAGTGGCACCGAGTCGGTGCTTTTTTAA
GCTTGGCGTAACTAGATCTTGAGACAAATGGCAGTATTCATCCACAATTTTAAAAGAAAAGGGGGGATTG
GGGGGTACAGTGCAGGGGAAAGAATAGTAGACATAATAGCAACAGACATACAAACTAAAGAATTACAAAA
ACAAATTACAAAAATTCAAAATTTTCGGGTTTATTACAGGGACAGCAGAGATCCACTTTGGCGCCGGCTC
GAGGGGG
Features (pLannotate 1.2.2; 29 found; start..end, strand, type, name):
     14..80      +  CDS            small t antigen (fragment): SV40 (simian virus 40) small t antigen
    106..317     +  promoter       EF-1α core promoter: core promoter for human elongation factor EF-1α
    318..1256    +  intron         EF-1α intron A: intron upstream of the start codon of human EF-1α
   1278..1877    +  CDS            PuroR (fragment): puromycin N-acetyltransferase; pac from Streptomyces; confers resistance to puromycin
   1893..2481    +  misc_feature   WPRE: woodchuck hepatitis virus posttranscriptional regulatory element
   2532..2551    +  misc_feature   cPPT/CTS (fragment): central polypurine tract and central termination sequence of HIV-1
   2553..2786    +  LTR            3' LTR (ΔU3): self-inactivating 3' long terminal repeat (LTR) from HIV-1
   2864..2985    +  polyA_signal   SV40 poly(A) signal: SV40 polyadenylation signal
   3025..3160    +  rep_origin     SV40 ori: SV40 origin of replication
   3181..3199    -  promoter       T7 promoter: promoter for bacteriophage T7 RNA polymerase
   3207..3362    +  CDS            lacZα (fragment): LacZα fragment of β-galactosidase; lacZ fragment
   3367..3795    +  rep_origin     f1 ori (sequence partly withheld): f1 bacteriophage origin of replication; arrow indicates direction of (+) strand synthesis
   3848..3952    +  promoter       AmpR promoter: bla
   3953..4813    +  CDS            AmpR: β-lactamase; bla; confers resistance to ampicillin, carbenicillin, and related antibiotics
   4984..5572    +  rep_origin     ori: high-copy-number ColE1/pMB1/pBR322/pUC origin of replication
   5755..5847    +  CDS            lacI (fragment): lac repressor; lacI; The lac repressor binds to the lac operator to inhibit transcription in E. coli. This inhibition can be relieved by adding lactose or isopropyl-β-D-thiogalactopyranoside (IPTG).
   5860..5881    +  protein_bind   CAP binding site: CAP binding activates transcription in the presence of cAMP. E. coli catabolite activator protein
   5896..5926    +  promoter       lac promoter: promoter for the E. coli lac operon
   5934..5950    +  protein_bind   lac operator: The lac repressor binds to the lac operator to inhibit transcription in E. coli. This inhibition can be relieved by adding lactose or isopropyl-β-D-thiogalactopyranoside (IPTG). lac repressor encoded by lacI
   5995..6013    +  promoter       T3 promoter: promoter for bacteriophage T3 RNA polymerase
   6041..6267    +  promoter       RSV promoter: Rous sarcoma virus enhancer/promoter
   6268..6448    +  LTR            5' LTR (truncated): truncated 5' long terminal repeat (LTR) from HIV-1
   6495..6620    +  misc_feature   HIV-1 Ψ: packaging signal of human immunodeficiency virus type 1
   6604..6967    +  CDS            HIV-1 gag (fragment): gag protein from human immunodeficiency virus 1; gag
   7113..7346    +  misc_feature   RRE: The Rev response element (RRE) of HIV-1 allows for Rev-dependent mRNA export from the nucleus to the cytoplasm.
   7723..7749    +  CDS            Rev (fragment): human immunodeficiency virus 1 (HIV-1) Rev protein; rev; enhances nuclear export of unspliced and incompletely spliced viral mRNAs
   7753..7993    +  promoter       U6 promoter: RNA polymerase III promoter for human U6 snRNA
   8023..8098    +  misc_RNA       gRNA scaffold: guide RNA scaffold for the Streptococcus pyogenes CRISPR/Cas9 system
   8154..8271    +  misc_feature   cPPT/CTS: central polypurine tract and central termination sequence of HIV-1
