[The description below was written by a language model from this plasmid's Addgene catalogue record and pLannotate feature annotations shown in this document.]
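Description:
RIPK3 gRNA (BRDN0001145972) is a third-generation lentiviral CRISPR guide plasmid built on the lentiGuide-Puro backbone and designed to target human RIPK3 (also known as RIP3), with the guide designed against the reference transcript for that gene. It belongs to a set of individually cloned guides associated with a human kinome gRNA library. In bacteria the roughly 8.3 kb plasmid is maintained at high copy from a ColE1/pUC-type origin and selected with ampicillin through the bla gene. An f1 origin, an SV40 origin and lac/T7/T3 promoter remnants are also annotated as backbone carry-overs.

The viral portion runs from an RSV promoter fused to a truncated HIV-1 5' LTR, which makes genomic RNA production Tat-independent, through the Ψ packaging signal, a gag fragment and the Rev response element, to a self-inactivating ΔU3 3' LTR followed by an SV40 polyadenylation signal. Between the LTRs sit two expression units. A human U6 RNA polymerase III promoter drives the RIPK3-specific spacer joined to the Streptococcus pyogenes Cas9 guide RNA scaffold. Downstream, after a cPPT/CTS element that aids nuclear import of the provirus, the EF-1α core promoter with its intron A drives puromycin N-acetyltransferase, with a WPRE enhancing transcript expression.

The plasmid carries no Cas9, so it is meant to be packaged into lentivirus and used on cells already expressing Cas9, or alongside a separate Cas9 vector such as lentiCas9-Blast. Transduced cells are selected with puromycin, supporting stable knockout or loss-of-function studies of RIPK3 in human cells.
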