Addgene plasmid #76997: RIPK3 gRNA (BRDN0001145972)
Purpose: 3rd generation lentiviral gRNA plasmid targeting human RIPK3
Depositing lab: John Doench & David Root. Depositing organization: Broad Institute. Publication: Optimized sgRNA design to maximize activity and minimize off-target effects of CRISPR-Cas9. Doench JG, Fusi N, Sullender M, Hegde M, Vaimberg EW, Donovan KF, Smith I, Tothova Z, Wilen C, Orchard R, Virgin HW, Listgarten J, Root DE. Nat Biotechnol. 2016 Jan 18. doi: 10.1038/nbt.3437. PubMed 26780180.
Backbone
  Vector backbone: lentiGuide-Puro
  Backbone manufacturer: Zhang Lab (Addgene plasmid # 52963)
  Vector type: Mammalian Expression, Lentiviral, CRISPR
  Selectable markers: Puromycin
Growth in bacteria
  Bacterial resistance: Ampicillin, 100 μg/mL
  Growth temperature: 37°C
  Growth strain: DH5alpha
  Copy number: High Copy
Gene/Insert
  Gene/Insert name: RIPK3 (alt names: RIPK3; NM_006871.3)
  gRNA/shRNA sequence: CGGGCGCAACATAGGAAGTG
  Species: H. sapiens (human)
  Entrez Gene: RIPK3 (a.k.a. RIP3)
  Promoter: hU6
  Cloning method: Unknown
  Sequencing primers: 5′ U6-F; 3′ pS2-R
Terms and licenses: Academic/Nonprofit Terms; Industry Terms: Not Available to Industry
Depositor comments: The gRNA was designed to target the following Genbank reference sequence(s): NM_006871.3. Note that this plasmid does NOT contain Cas9. It should be used in conjunction with lentiCas9-Blast (Addgene #52962) or otherwise with cell lines already expressing Cas9. Browse the full kinome gRNA library at http://www.addgene.org/pooled-library/broadgpp-human-kinome/ or visit http://www.broadinstitute.org/rnai/public/ for detailed protocols and information.
How to cite: RIPK3 gRNA (BRDN0001145972) was a gift from John Doench & David Root (Addgene plasmid # 76997 ; http://n2t.net/addgene:76997 ; RRID:Addgene_76997)
