>Addgene plasmid #76997 | RIPK3 gRNA (BRDN0001145972) | depositor partial sequence | sequence record 144457 | Target Sequence
CGGGCGCAACATAGGAAGTG
