>Addgene plasmid #76997 | RIPK3 gRNA (BRDN0001145972) | addgene partial sequence | sequence record 186913 | hU6-F
TAGAAAGTAATAATTTCTTGGGTAGTTTGCAGTTTTAAAATTATGTTTTAAAATGGACTATCATATGCTT
ACCGTAACTTGAAAGTATTTCGATTTCTTGGCTTTATATATCTTGTGGAAAGGACGAAACACCGCGGGCG
CAACATAGGAAGTGGTTTTAGAGCTAGAAATAGCAAGTTAAAATAAGGCTAGTCCGTTATCAACTTGAAA
AAGTGGCACCGAGTCGGTGCTTTTTTAAGCTTGGCGTAACTAGATCTTGAGACAAATGGCAGTATTCATC
CACAATTTTAAAAGAAAAGGGGGGATTGGGGGGTACAGTGCAGGGGAAAGAATAGTAGACATAATAGCAA
CAGACATACAAACTAAAGAATTACAAAAACAAATTACAAAAATTCAAAATTTTCGGGTTTATTACAGGGA
CAGCAGAGATCCACTTTGGCGCCGGCTCGAGGGGGCCCGGGTGCAAAGATGGATAAAGTTTTAAACAGAG
AGGAATCTTTGCAGCTAATGGACCTTCTAGGTCTTGAAAGGAGTGGGAATTGGCTCCGGTGCCCGTCAGT
GGGCAGAGCG
